Addgene plasmid #15949: pLOVE-GFP
Depositing lab: Miguel Ramalho-Santos. Depositing organization: University of California, San Francisco (UCSF). Publication: Generation of induced pluripotent stem cells in the absence of drug selection. Blelloch R, Venere M, Yen J, Ramalho-Santos M. Cell Stem Cell. 2007 Sep 13;1(3):245-7. doi: 10.1016/j.stem.2007.08.008. Epub 2007 Sep 6. PubMed 18371358.
Backbone
  Vector backbone: pLOVE
  Backbone size w/o insert (bp): 8263
  Vector type: Mammalian Expression, Lentiviral
Growth in bacteria
  Bacterial resistance: Ampicillin, 100 μg/mL
  Growth temperature: 37°C
  Growth strain: Stbl3
  Growth instructions: Expand pLOVE/GeneX in Stbl3 cells(sensitive to ccdB)
  Copy number: High Copy
Gene/Insert
  Gene/Insert name: Green Fluorescent Protein (alt name: EGFP)
  Species: Aequorea victoria
  Insert size (bp): 600
  Mutation: The recombination reaction required to clone "Gene X" into the pLOVE vector backbone removes 1456 bp (the CmR-ccdB region). Therefore, the size of pLOVE-GFP is ~7407 bp.
  Tag / fusion protein: V5 (C terminal on insert)
  Cloning method: Restriction Enzyme
  Sequencing primers: 5′ n/a; 3′ V5
Terms and licenses: Academic/Nonprofit Terms; Industry Terms: Not Available to Industry
How to cite: pLOVE-GFP was a gift from Miguel Ramalho-Santos (Addgene plasmid # 15949 ; http://n2t.net/addgene:15949 ; RRID:Addgene_15949)
