[The description below was written by a language model from this plasmid's Addgene catalogue record and pLannotate feature annotations shown in this document.]
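Description:
pLOVE-GFP is a lentiviral mammalian expression plasmid in which EGFP (derived from Aequorea victoria GFP) has been recombined into the pLOVE Gateway destination backbone. The recombination removes the chloramphenicol-resistance/ccdB counterselection cassette and leaves attB1 and attB2 sites flanking the insert. It is propagated in E. coli through a high-copy ColE1/pUC-type origin with ampicillin selection (AmpR and its bla promoter). The record notes use of a recombination-tolerant strain, as is common for LTR-containing vectors. The catalogue estimates the size at about 7.4 kb, consistent with the 7,372 nt sequenced record. The listed insert size of 600 bp is smaller than the roughly 720 bp annotated EGFP coding sequence.

The viral genome is transcribed from a CMV enhancer/promoter fused to a truncated HIV-1 5' LTR. This is followed by the Ψ packaging signal with a gag fragment, the RRE for Rev-dependent RNA export, and the cPPT/CTS. The internal expression cassette uses a second CMV enhancer/promoter followed by two short matches to tet operator-containing sequence, which suggests a tetracycline-repressible CMV design, although the record does not state this. Downstream of EGFP and attB2 lies a V5 epitope, catalogued as a C-terminal tag. Whether it is in frame with EGFP cannot be judged from the table. A single loxP site, a WPRE to enhance transcript expression, a nef fragment and the 3' truncated LTR complete the provirus. Only one loxP is annotated, and its intended role is not described.

The plasmid comes from work on generating induced pluripotent stem cells without drug selection. A GFP version of the vector would plausibly serve as a fluorescent control for transduction and expression, though the record does not say so.
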