Features (pLannotate 1.2.2; 27 found; start..end, strand, type, name):
      1..304     +  enhancer       CMV enhancer: human cytomegalovirus immediate early enhancer
    305..508     +  promoter       CMV promoter: human cytomegalovirus (CMV) immediate early promoter
    510..529     +  promoter       PLtetO-1 promoter (fragment): modified phage lambda PL promoter with tet operator sites (Lutz and Bujard, 1997)
    531..550     +  promoter       PLtetO-1 promoter (fragment): modified phage lambda PL promoter with tet operator sites (Lutz and Bujard, 1997)
    590..614     +  protein_bind   attB1: mutant version of attB; recombination site for the Gateway® BP reaction BP Clonase™
    642..1358    +  CDS            EGFP: EGFP is a basic (constitutively fluorescent) green fluorescent protein published in 1996, derived from Aequorea victoria. It is reported to be a rapidly-maturing weak dimer with moderate acid sensitivity.
   1364..1381    +  misc_feature   MCS (fragment): multiple cloning site
   1390..1414    -  protein_bind   attB2: mutant version of attB; recombination site for the Gateway® BP reaction BP Clonase™
   1467..1508    +  CDS            V5 tag: epitope tag from simian virus 5
   1546..1579    +  protein_bind   loxP: Cre-mediated recombination occurs in the 8-bp core sequence (GCATACAT). Cre recombinase
   1612..1635    +  misc_feature   MCS (fragment): pBluescript multiple cloning site
   1635..2223    +  misc_feature   WPRE: woodchuck hepatitis virus posttranscriptional regulatory element
   2224..2243    +  misc_feature   MCS (fragment): pBluescript multiple cloning site
   2245..2745    +  CDS            nef (fragment): NEF_HV1LA - Experimental evidence at protein level: Swiss-Prot protein existence level 1. Extracellular Nef protein targets CD4(+) T-lymphocytes for apoptosis by interacting with CXCR4 surface receptors. From Human immunodeficiency virus type 1 group M subtype B (isolate Lai) (HIV-1).
   2752..2932    +  LTR            5' LTR (truncated): truncated 5' long terminal repeat (LTR) from HIV-1
   2994..3582    -  rep_origin     ori: high-copy-number ColE1/pMB1/pBR322/pUC origin of replication
   3753..4613    -  CDS            AmpR: β-lactamase; bla; confers resistance to ampicillin, carbenicillin, and related antibiotics
   4614..4718    -  promoter       AmpR promoter: bla
   4777..4829    -  misc_feature   bom (fragment): basis of mobility region from pBR322
   4984..5363    +  enhancer       CMV enhancer: human cytomegalovirus immediate early enhancer
   5364..5563    +  promoter       CMV promoter: human cytomegalovirus (CMV) immediate early promoter
   5581..5761    +  LTR            5' LTR (truncated): truncated 5' long terminal repeat (LTR) from HIV-1
   5808..5933    +  misc_feature   HIV-1 Ψ: packaging signal of human immunodeficiency virus type 1
   5917..6255    +  CDS            HIV-1 gag (fragment): gag protein from human immunodeficiency virus 1; gag
   6430..6663    +  misc_feature   RRE: The Rev response element (RRE) of HIV-1 allows for Rev-dependent mRNA export from the nucleus to the cytoplasm.
   7040..7140    +  CDS            Rev (fragment): human immunodeficiency virus 1 (HIV-1) Rev protein; rev; enhances nuclear export of unspliced and incompletely spliced viral mRNAs
   7190..7307    +  misc_feature   cPPT/CTS: central polypurine tract and central termination sequence of HIV-1
>Addgene plasmid #15949 | pLOVE-GFP | addgene full sequence | sequence record 194987 | Addgene NGS Result
CGTTACATAACTTACGGTAAATGGCCCGCCTGGCTGACCGCCCAACGACCCCCGCCCATTGACGTCAATA
ATGACGTATGTTCCCATAGTAACGCCAATAGGGACTTTCCATTGACGTCAATGGGTGGAGTATTTACGGT
AAACTGCCCACTTGGCAGTACATCAAGTGTATCATATGCCAAGTACGCCCCCTATTGACGTCAATGACGG
TAAATGGCCCGCCTGGCATTATGCCCAGTACATGACCTTATGGGACTTTCCTACTTGGCAGTACATCTAC
GTATTAGTCATCGCTATTACCATGGTGATGCGGTTTTGGCAGTACATCAATGGGCGTGGATAGCGGTTTG
ACTCACGGGGATTTCCAAGTCTCCACCCCATTGACGTCAATGGGAGTTTGTTTTGGCACCAAAATCAACG
GGACTTTCCAAAATGTCGTAACAACTCCGCCCCATTGACGCAAATGGGCGGTAGGCGTGTACGGTGGGAG
GTCTATATAAGCAGAGCTCTCCCTATCAGTGATAGAGATCTCCCTATCAGTGATAGAGATCGTCGACTAG
TCCAGTGTGGTGGAATTCTGCAGATATCAACAAGTTTGTACAAAAAAGCAGGCTTTAAAGGAACCGCTAC
CGGTCGCCACCATGGTGAGCAAGGGCGAGGAGCTGTTCACCGGGGTGGTGCCCATCCTGGTCGAGCTGGA
CGGCGACGTAAACGGCCACAAGTTCAGCGTGTCCGGCGAGGGCGAGGGCGATGCCACCTACGGCAAGCTG
ACCCTGAAGTTCATCTGCACCACCGGCAAGCTGCCCGTGCCCTGGCCCACCCTCGTGACCACCCTGACCT
ACGGCGTGCAGTGCTTCAGCCGCTACCCCGACCACATGAAGCAGCACGACTTCTTCAAGTCCGCCATGCC
CGAAGGCTACGTCCAGGAGCGCACCATCTTCTTCAAGGACGACGGCAACTACAAGACCCGCGCCGAGGTG
AAGTTCGAGGGCGACACCCTGGTGAACCGCATCGAGCTGAAGGGCATCGACTTCAAGGAGGACGGCAACA
TCCTGGGGCACAAGCTGGAGTACAACTACAACAGCCACAACGTCTATATCATGGCCGACAAGCAGAAGAA
CGGCATCAAGGTGAACTTCAAGATCCGCCACAACATCGAGGACGGCAGCGTGCAGCTCGCCGACCACTAC
CAGCAGAACACCCCCATCGGCGACGGCCCCGTGCTGCTGCCCGACAACCACTACCTGAGCACCCAGTCCG
CCCTGAGCAAAGACCCCAACGAGAAGCGCGATCACATGGTCCTGCTGGAGTTCGTGACCGCCGCCGGGAT
CACTCTCGGCATGGACGAGCTGTACAAGTCCGGCCGGACTCAGATCTCGAGATATCTAGACCCAGCTTTC
TTGTACAAAGTGGTTGATATCCAGCACAGTGGCGGCCGCTCGAGTCTAGAGGGCCCGCGGTTCGAAGGTA
AGCCTATCCCTAACCCTCTCCTCGGTCTCGATTCTACGCGTACCGGTTAGTAATGACAATTCGTCGAGGG
ACCTAATAACTTCGTATAGCATACATTATACGAAGTTATACATGTTTAAGGGTTCCGGTTCCACTAGGTA
CAATTCGATATCAAGCTTATCGATAATCAACCTCTGGATTACAAAATTTGTGAAAGATTGACTGGTATTC
TTAACTATGTTGCTCCTTTTACGCTATGTGGATACGCTGCTTTAATGCCTTTGTATCATGCTATTGCTTC
CCGTATGGCTTTCATTTTCTCCTCCTTGTATAAATCCTGGTTGCTGTCTCTTTATGAGGAGTTGTGGCCC
GTTGTCAGGCAACGTGGCGTGGTGTGCACTGTGTTTGCTGACGCAACCCCCACTGGTTGGGGCATTGCCA
CCACCTGTCAGCTCCTTTCCGGGACTTTCGCTTTCCCCCTCCCTATTGCCACGGCGGAACTCATCGCCGC
CTGCCTTGCCCGCTGCTGGACAGGGGCTCGGCTGTTGGGCACTGACAATTCCGTGGTGTTGTCGGGGAAA
TCATCGTCCTTTCCTTGGCTGCTCGCCTGTGTTGCCACCTGGATTCTGCGCGGGACGTCCTTCTGCTACG
TCCCTTCGGCCCTCAATCCAGCGGACCTTCCTTCCCGCGGCCTGCTGCCGGCTCTGCGGCCTCTTCCGCG
TCTTCGCCTTCGCCCTCAGACGAGTCGGATCTCCCTTTGGGCCGCCTCCCCGCATCGATACCGTCGACCT
CGATCGAGACCTAGAAAAACATGGAGCAATCACAAGTAGCAATACAGCAGCTACCAATGCTGATTGTGCC
TGGCTAGAAGCACAAGAGGAGGAGGAGGTGGGTTTTCCAGTCACACCTCAGGTACCTTTAAGACCAATGA
CTTACAAGGCAGCTGTAGATCTTAGCCACTTTTTAAAAGAAAAGGGGGGACTGGAAGGGCTAATTCACTC
CCAACGAAGACAAGATATCCTTGATCTGTGGATCTACCACACACAAGGCTACTTCCCTGATTGGCAGAAC
TACACACCAGGGCCAGGGATCAGATATCCACTGACCTTTGGATGGTGCTACAAGCTAGTACCAGTTGAGC
AAGAGAAGGTAGAAGAAGCCAATGAAGGAGAGAACACCCGCTTGTTACACCCTGTGAGCCTGCATGGGAT
GGATGACCCGGAGAGAGAAGTATTAGAGTGGAGGTTTGACAGCCGCCTAGCATTTCATCACATGGCCCGA
GAGCTGCATCCGGACTGTACTGGGTCTCTCTGGTTAGACCAGATCTGAGCCTGGGAGCTCTCTGGCTAAC
TAGGGAACCCACTGCTTAAGCCTCAATAAAGCTTGCCTTGAGTGCTTCAAGTAGTGTGTGCCCGTCTGTT
GTGTGACTCTGGTAACTAGAGATCCCTCAGACCCTTTTAGTCAGTGTGGAAAATCTCTAGCAGCATGTGA
GCAAAAGGCCAGCAAAAGGCCAGGAACCGTAAAAAGGCCGCGTTGCTGGCGTTTTTCCATAGGCTCCGCC
CCCCTGACGAGCATCACAAAAATCGACGCTCAAGTCAGAGGTGGCGAAACCCGACAGGACTATAAAGATA
CCAGGCGTTTCCCCCTGGAAGCTCCCTCGTGCGCTCTCCTGTTCCGACCCTGCCGCTTACCGGATACCTG
TCCGCCTTTCTCCCTTCGGGAAGCGTGGCGCTTTCTCATAGCTCACGCTGTAGGTATCTCAGTTCGGTGT
AGGTCGTTCGCTCCAAGCTGGGCTGTGTGCACGAACCCCCCGTTCAGCCCGACCGCTGCGCCTTATCCGG
TAACTATCGTCTTGAGTCCAACCCGGTAAGACACGACTTATCGCCACTGGCAGCAGCCACTGGTAACAGG
ATTAGCAGAGCGAGGTATGTAGGCGGTGCTACAGAGTTCTTGAAGTGGTGGCCTAACTACGGCTACACTA
GAAGAACAGTATTTGGTATCTGCGCTCTGCTGAAGCCAGTTACCTTCGGAAAAAGAGTTGGTAGCTCTTG
ATCCGGCAAACAAACCACCGCTGGTAGCGGTGGTTTTTTTGTTTGCAAGCAGCAGATTACGCGCAGAAAA
AAAGGATCTCAAGAAGATCCTTTGATCTTTTCTACGGGGTCTGACGCTCAGTGGAACGAAAACTCACGTT
AAGGGATTTTGGTCATGAGATTATCAAAAAGGATCTTCACCTAGATCCTTTTAAATTAAAAATGAAGTTT
TAAATCAATCTAAAGTATATATGAGTAAACTTGGTCTGACAGTTACCAATGCTTAATCAGTGAGGCACCT
ATCTCAGCGATCTGTCTATTTCGTTCATCCATAGTTGCCTGACTCCCCGTCGTGTAGATAACTACGATAC
GGGAGGGCTTACCATCTGGCCCCAGTGCTGCAATGATACCGCGAGACCCACGCTCACCGGCTCCAGATTT
ATCAGCAATAAACCAGCCAGCCGGAAGGGCCGAGCGCAGAAGTGGTCCTGCAACTTTATCCGCCTCCATC
CAGTCTATTAATTGTTGCCGGGAAGCTAGAGTAAGTAGTTCGCCAGTTAATAGTTTGCGCAACGTTGTTG
CCATTGCTACAGGCATCGTGGTGTCACGCTCGTCGTTTGGTATGGCTTCATTCAGCTCCGGTTCCCAACG
ATCAAGGCGAGTTACATGATCCCCCATGTTGTGCAAAAAAGCGGTTAGCTCCTTCGGTCCTCCGATCGTT
GTCAGAAGTAAGTTGGCCGCAGTGTTATCACTCATGGTTATGGCAGCACTGCATAATTCTCTTACTGTCA
TGCCATCCGTAAGATGCTTTTCTGTGACTGGTGAGTACTCAACCAAGTCATTCTGAGAATAGTGTATGCG
GCGACCGAGTTGCTCTTGCCCGGCGTCAATACGGGATAATACCGCGCCACATAGCAGAACTTTAAAAGTG
CTCATCATTGGAAAACGTTCTTCGGGGCGAAAACTCTCAAGGATCTTACCGCTGTTGAGATCCAGTTCGA
TGTAACCCACTCGTGCACCCAACTGATCTTCAGCATCTTTTACTTTCACCAGCGTTTCTGGGTGAGCAAA
AACAGGAAGGCAAAATGCCGCAAAAAAGGGAATAAGGGCGACACGGAAATGTTGAATACTCATACTCTTC
CTTTTTCAATATTATTGAAGCATTTATCAGGGTTATTGTCTCATGAGCGGATACATATTTGAATGTATTT
AGAAAAATAAACAAATAGGGGTTCCGCGCACATTTCCCCGAAAAGTGCCACCTGACGTCGACGGATCGGG
AGATCTCCCGATCCCCTATGGTGCACTCTCAGTACAATCTGCTCTGATGCCGCATAGTTAAGCCAGTATC
TGCTCCCTGCTTGTGTGTTGGAGGTCGCTGAGTAGTGCGCGAGCAAAATTTAAGCTACAACAAGGCAAGG
CTTGACCGACAATTGCATGAAGAATCTGCTTAGGGTTAGGCGTTTTGCGCTGCTTCGCGATGTACGGGCC
AGATATACGCGTTGACATTGATTATTGACTAGTTATTAATAGTAATCAATTACGGGGTCATTAGTTCATA
GCCCATATATGGAGTTCCGCGTTACATAACTTACGGTAAATGGCCCGCCTGGCTGACCGCCCAACGACCC
CCGCCCATTGACGTCAATAATGACGTATGTTCCCATAGTAACGCCAATAGGGACTTTCCATTGACGTCAA
TGGGTGGAGTATTTACGGTAAACTGCCCACTTGGCAGTACATCAAGTGTATCATATGCCAAGTACGCCCC
CTATTGACGTCAATGACGGTAAATGGCCCGCCTGGCATTATGCCCAGTACATGACCTTATGGGACTTTCC
TACTTGGCAGTACATCTACGTATTAGTCATCGCTATTACCATGGTGATGCGGTTTTGGCAGTACATCAAT
GGGCGTGGATAGCGGTTTGACTCACGGGGATTTCCAAGTCTCCACCCCATTGACGTCAATGGGAGTTTGT
TTTGGCACCAAAATCAACGGGACTTTCCAAAATGTCGTAACAACTCCGCCCCATTGACGCAAATGGGCGG
TAGGCGTGTACGGTGGGAGGTCTATATAAGCAGCGCGTTTTGCCTGTACTGGGTCTCTCTGGTTAGACCA
GATCTGAGCCTGGGAGCTCTCTGGCTAACTAGGGAACCCACTGCTTAAGCCTCAATAAAGCTTGCCTTGA
GTGCTTCAAGTAGTGTGTGCCCGTCTGTTGTGTGACTCTGGTAACTAGAGATCCCTCAGACCCTTTTAGT
CAGTGTGGAAAATCTCTAGCAGTGGCGCCCGAACAGGGACTTGAAAGCGAAAGGGAAACCAGAGGAGCTC
TCTCGACGCAGGACTCGGCTTGCTGAAGCGCGCACGGCAAGAGGCGAGGGGCGGCGACTGGTGAGTACGC
CAAAAATTTTGACTAGCGGAGGCTAGAAGGAGAGAGATGGGTGCGAGAGCGTCAGTATTAAGCGGGGGAG
AATTAGATCGCGATGGGAAAAAATTCGGTTAAGGCCAGGGGGAAAGAAAAAATATAAATTAAAACATATA
GTATGGGCAAGCAGGGAGCTAGAACGATTCGCAGTTAATCCTGGCCTGTTAGAAACATCAGAAGGCTGTA
GACAAATACTGGGACAGCTACAACCATCCCTTCAGACAGGATCAGAAGAACTTAGATCATTATATAATAC
AGTAGCAACCCTCTATTGTGTGCATCAAAGGATAGAGATAAAAGACACCAAGGAAGCTTTAGACAAGATA
GAGGAAGAGCAAAACAAAAGTAAGACCACCGCACAGCAAGCGGCCGGCCGCTGATCTTCAGACCTGGAGG
AGGAGATATGAGGGACAATTGGAGAAGTGAATTATATAAATATAAAGTAGTAAAAATTGAACCATTAGGA
GTAGCACCCACCAAGGCAAAGAGAAGAGTGGTGCAGAGAGAAAAAAGAGCAGTGGGAATAGGAGCTTTGT
TCCTTGGGTTCTTGGGAGCAGCAGGAAGCACTATGGGCGCAGCGTCAATGACGCTGACGGTACAGGCCAG
ACAATTATTGTCTGGTATAGTGCAGCAGCAGAACAATTTGCTGAGGGCTATTGAGGCGCAACAGCATCTG
TTGCAACTCACAGTCTGGGGCATCAAGCAGCTCCAGGCAAGAATCCTGGCTGTGGAAAGATACCTAAAGG
ATCAACAGCTCCTGGGGATTTGGGGTTGCTCTGGAAAACTCATTTGCACCACTGCTGTGCCTTGGAATGC
TAGTTGGAGTAATAAATCTCTGGAACAGATTTGGAATCACACGACCTGGATGGAGTGGGACAGAGAAATT
AACAATTACACAAGCTTAATACACTCCTTAATTGAAGAATCGCAAAACCAGCAAGAAAAGAATGAACAAG
AATTATTGGAATTAGATAAATGGGCAAGTTTGTGGAATTGGTTTAACATAACAAATTGGCTGTGGTATAT
AAAATTATTCATAATGATAGTAGGAGGCTTGGTAGGTTTAAGAATAGTTTTTGCTGTACTTTCTATAGTG
AATAGAGTTAGGCAGGGATATTCACCATTATCGTTTCAGACCCACCTCCCAACCCCGAGGGGACCCGACA
GGCCCGAAGGAATAGAAGAAGAAGGTGGAGAGAGAGACAGAGACAGATCCATTCGATTAGTGAACGGATC
GGCACTGCGTGCGCCAATTCTGCAGACAAATGGCAGTATTCATCCACAATTTTAAAAGAAAAGGGGGGAT
TGGGGGGTACAGTGCAGGGGAAAGAATAGTAGACATAATAGCAACAGACATACAAACTAAAGAATTACAA
AAACAAATTACAAAAATTCAAAATTTTCGGGTTTATTACAGGGACAGCAGAGATCCAGTTTGGTTAGTAC
CGGGCCCGCTCTAGCAGTTCCG
