>Addgene plasmid #15949 | pLOVE-GFP | addgene partial sequence | sequence record 38992 | WPRE-R 5'-CATAGCGTAAAAGGAGCAACA-3'
AATTTTGTAATCCAGAGGTTGATTATCGATAAGCTTGATATCGAATTGTACCTAGTGGAACCGGAACCCT
TAAACATGTATAACTTCGTATAATGTATGCTATACGAAGTTATTAGGTCCCTCGACGAATTGTCATTACT
AACCGGTACGCGTAGAATCGAGACCGAGGAGAGGGTTAGGGATAGGCTTACCTTCGAACCGCGGGCCCTC
TAGACTCGAGCGGCCGCCACTGTGCTGGATATCAACCACTTTGTACAAGAAAGCTGGGTCTAGATATCTC
GAGATCTGAGTCCGGCCGGACTTGTACAGCTCGTCCATGCCGAGAGTGATCCCGGCGGCGGTCACGAACT
CCAGCAGGACCATGTGATCGCGCTTCTCGTTGGGGTCTTTGCTCAGGGCGGACTGGGTGCTCAGGTAGTG
GTTGTCGGGCAGCAGCACGGGGCCGTCGCCGATGGGGGTGTTCTGCTGGTA
